Addgene plasmid #12593: pBabe puro C-Raf 22W
Depositing lab: Channing Der. Depositing organization: University of North Carolina at Chapel Hill. Publication: Oncogenic Ras blocks anoikis by activation of a novel effector pathway independent of phosphatidylinositol 3-kinase. McFall A, Ulku A, Lambert QT, Kusa A, Rogers-Graham K, Der CJ. Mol Cell Biol. 2001 Aug . 21(16):5488-99. 10.1128/MCB.21.16.5488-5499.2001 PubMed 11463831.
Backbone
  Vector backbone: pBabe puro
  Backbone size w/o insert (bp): 5169
  Vector type: Mammalian Expression, Retroviral
  Selectable markers: Puromycin
Growth in bacteria
  Bacterial resistance: Ampicillin, 100 μg/mL
  Growth temperature: 37°C
  Growth strain: DH5alpha
  Copy number: Unknown
Gene/Insert
  Gene/Insert name: N-term truncated mut of Raf-1 (alt names: c-Raf 22W; Raf)
  Species: H. sapiens (human)
  Mutation: 22W, N-terminally truncated
  Entrez Gene: RAF1 (a.k.a. CMD1NN, CRAF, NS5, Raf-1, c-Raf)
  Cloning method: Restriction Enzyme
  Sequencing primers: 5′ pBabe 5'; 3′ pBabe 3'
Terms and licenses: Academic/Nonprofit Terms; Industry Terms: Not Available to Industry
How to cite: pBabe puro C-Raf 22W was a gift from Channing Der (Addgene plasmid # 12593 ; http://n2t.net/addgene:12593 ; RRID:Addgene_12593)
