[The description below was written by a language model from this plasmid's Addgene catalogue record.]
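Description:
pBabe puro C-Raf 22W is a retroviral mammalian expression plasmid built on the pBabe puro backbone (about 5.2 kb without the insert). It is propagated in E. coli under ampicillin selection, and puromycin resistance allows selection of transduced or transfected mammalian cells. No feature table accompanies the record, so individual elements are not documented. In general, pBabe vectors are Moloney murine leukemia virus-derived: the insert sits between viral long terminal repeats together with a packaging signal and is transcribed from the 5′ LTR, while a separate internal promoter drives the puromycin resistance gene. When the plasmid is introduced into a packaging cell line that supplies the viral structural and enzymatic proteins in trans, the LTR-flanked region is packaged into replication-defective particles. These particles integrate stably into dividing target cells.

The payload is a mutant of human RAF1 (c-Raf, Raf-1) designated 22W, described as N-terminally truncated and inserted by restriction enzyme cloning. The N-terminal portion of Raf-1 contains the regulatory and Ras-binding regions that normally restrain the C-terminal kinase domain. Truncations of this kind are therefore generally used as constitutively active, Ras-independent forms of the kinase, although the record itself does not state the truncation boundaries or the activity of the protein. No epitope tag or reporter is listed. The associated publication examines how oncogenic Ras blocks anoikis through effector pathways. This is consistent with using the construct to generate stable, puromycin-selected cell populations in which Raf signalling is activated in isolation from other Ras effectors, so that its contribution to survival or transformation phenotypes can be assessed.
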