>Addgene plasmid #12593 | pBabe puro C-Raf 22W | addgene partial sequence | sequence record 19023 | 12593 with pBABE5'
CACAAAGAGAGCGGGGCACCAGTATCTTGGGACCCAGGAGAAAAACAAAATTAGGCCTCGTGGACAGAGA
GATTCAAGCTATTATTGGGAAATAGAAGCCAGTGAAGTGATGCTGTCCACTCGGATTGGGTCAGGCTCTT
TTGGAACTGTTTATAAGGGTAAATGGCACGGAGATGTTGCAGTAAAGATCCTAAAGGTTGTCGACCCAAC
CCCAGAGCAATTCCAGGCCTTCAGGAATGAGGTGGCTGTTCTGCGCAAAACACGGCATGTGAACATTCTG
CTTTTCATGGGGTACATGACAAAGGACAACCTGGCAATTGTGACCCAGTGGTGCGAGGGCAGCAGCCTCT
ACAAACACCTGCATGTCCAGGAGACCAAGTTTCAGATGTTCCAGCTAATTGACATTGCCCGGCAGACGGC
TCAGGGAATGGACTATTTGCATGCAAAGAACATCATCCATAGAGACATGAAATCCAACAATATATTTCTC
CATGAAGGCTTAACAGTGAAAATTGGAGATTTTGGTTTGGCAACAGTAAAGTCACGCTGGAGTGGTTCTC
AGCAGGTTGAACAACCTACTGGCTCTGTCCTCTGGATGGCCCCAGAGGTGATCCGAATGCAGGATAACAA
CCCATTCAGTTTCCAGTCGGATGTCTACTCCTATGGCATCGTATTGTATGAACTGATGACGGGGGAGCTT
CCTTATTCTCACATCAAC
